>Addgene plasmid #144024 | TFORF2429 | addgene full sequence | sequence record 400559 | Addgene NGS Result
TTAATGTAGTCTTATGCAATACTCTTGTAGTCTTGCAACATGGTAACGATGAGTTAGCAACATGCCTTAC
AAGGAGAGAAAAAGCACCGTGCATGCCGATTGGTGGAAGTAAGGTGGTACGATCGTGCCTTATTAGGAAG
GCAACAGACGGGTCTGACATGGATTGGACGAACCACTGAATTGCCGCATTGCAGAGATATTGTATTTAAG
TGCCTAGCTCGATACATAAACGGGTCTCTCTGGTTAGACCAGATCTGAGCCTGGGAGCTCTCTGGCTAAC
TAGGGAACCCACTGCTTAAGCCTCAATAAAGCTTGCCTTGAGTGCTTCAAGTAGTGTGTGCCCGTCTGTT
GTGTGACTCTGGTAACTAGAGATCCCTCAGACCCTTTTAGTCAGTGTGGAAAATCTCTAGCAGTGGCGCC
CGAACAGGGACTTGAAAGCGAAAGGGAAACCAGAGGAGCTCTCTCGACGCAGGACTCGGCTTGCTGAAGC
GCGCACGGCAAGAGGCGAGGGGCGGCGACTGGTGAGTACGCCAAAAATTTTGACTAGCGGAGGCTAGAAG
GAGAGAGATGGGTGCGAGAGCGTCAGTATTAAGCGGGGGAGAATTAGATCGCGATGGGAAAAAATTCGGT
TAAGGCCAGGGGGAAAGAAAAAATATAAATTAAAACATATAGTATGGGCAAGCAGGGAGCTAGAACGATT
CGCAGTTAATCCTGGCCTGTTAGAAACATCAGAAGGCTGTAGACAAATACTGGGACAGCTACAACCATCC
CTTCAGACAGGATCAGAAGAACTTAGATCATTATATAATACAGTAGCAACCCTCTATTGTGTGCATCAAA
GGATAGAGATAAAAGACACCAAGGAAGCTTTAGACAAGATAGAGGAAGAGCAAAACAAAAGTAAGACCAC
CGCACAGCAAGCGGCCGCTGATCTTCAGACCTGGAGGAGGAGATATGAGGGACAATTGGAGAAGTGAATT
ATATAAATATAAAGTAGTAAAAATTGAACCATTAGGAGTAGCACCCACCAAGGCAAAGAGAAGAGTGGTG
CAGAGAGAAAAAAGAGCAGTGGGAATAGGAGCTTTGTTCCTTGGGTTCTTGGGAGCAGCAGGAAGCACTA
TGGGCGCAGCGTCAATGACGCTGACGGTACAGGCCAGACAATTATTGTCTGGTATAGTGCAGCAGCAGAA
CAATTTGCTGAGGGCTATTGAGGCGCAACAGCATCTGTTGCAACTCACAGTCTGGGGCATCAAGCAGCTC
CAGGCAAGAATCCTGGCTGTGGAAAGATACCTAAAGGATCAACAGCTCCTGGGGATTTGGGGTTGCTCTG
GAAAACTCATTTGCACCACTGCTGTGCCTTGGAATGCTAGTTGGAGTAATAAATCTCTGGAACAGATTTG
GAATCACACGACCTGGATGGAGTGGGACAGAGAAATTAACAATTACACAAGCTTAATACACTCCTTAATT
GAAGAATCGCAAAACCAGCAAGAAAAGAATGAACAAGAATTATTGGAATTAGATAAATGGGCAAGTTTGT
GGAATTGGTTTAACATAACAAATTGGCTGTGGTATATAAAATTATTCATAATGATAGTAGGAGGCTTGGT
AGGTTTAAGAATAGTTTTTGCTGTACTTTCTATAGTGAATAGAGTTAGGCAGGGATATTCACCATTATCG
TTTCAGACCCACCTCCCAACCCCGAGGGGACCCATGCATTGCATCTCAATTAGTCAGCAACCAGGTGTGG
AAAGTCCCCAGGCTCCCCAGCAGGCAGAAGTATGCAAAGCATGCGTCTCAATTAGTCAGCAACCATAGTC
CCGCCCCTAACTCCGCCCATCCCGCCCCTAACTCCGCCCAGTTCCGCCCATTCTCCGCCCCATGGCTGAC
TAATTTTTTTTATTTATGCAGAGGCCGAGGCCGCCTCGGCCTCTGAGCTATTCCAGAAGTAGTGAGGAGG
CTTTTTTGGAGGCCTAGGCTTTTGCAAAAAGCTTTCTAGAGGTACCACCGGAGCTTACCATGACCGAGTA
CAAGCCCACGGTGCGCCTCGCCACCCGCGACGACGTCCCCAGGGCCGTACGCACCCTCGCCGCCGCGTTC
GCCGACTACCCCGCCACGCGCCACACCGTCGATCCGGACCGCCACATCGAGCGGGTCACCGAGCTGCAAG
AACTCTTCCTCACGCGCGTCGGGCTCGACATCGGCAAGGTGTGGGTCGCGGACGACGGCGCCGCCGTGGC
GGTCTGGACCACGCCGGAGAGCGTCGAAGCGGGGGCGGTGTTCGCCGAGATCGGCCCGCGCATGGCCGAG
TTGAGCGGTTCCCGGCTGGCCGCGCAGCAACAGATGGAAGGCCTCCTGGCGCCGCACCGGCCCAAGGAGC
CCGCGTGGTTCCTGGCCACCGTCGGCGTCTCGCCCGACCACCAGGGCAAGGGTCTGGGCAGCGCCGTCGT
GCTCCCCGGAGTGGAGGCGGCCGAGCGCGCCGGGGTGCCCGCCTTCCTGGAGACCTCCGCGCCCCGCAAC
CTCCCCTTCTACGAGCGGCTCGGCTTCACCGTCACCGCCGACGTCGAGGTGCCCGAAGGACCGCGCACCT
GGTGCATGACCCGCAAGCCCGGTGCCAGTTAACGAATTCTAGATCTTGAGACAAATGGCAGTATTCATCC
ACAATTTTAAAAGAAAAGGGGGGATTGGGGGGTACAGTGCAGGGGAAAGAATAGTAGACATAATAGCAAC
AGACATACAAACTAAAGAATTACAAAAACAAATTACAAAAATTCAAAATTTTCGGGTTTATTACAGGGAC
AGCAGAGATCCACTTTGGCGCCGGCTCGAGGCCTGCAGGTGCAAAGATGGATAAAGTTTTAAACAGAGAG
GAATCTTTGCAGCTAATGGACCTTCTAGGTCTTGAAAGGAGTGGGAATTGGCTCCGGTGCCCGTCAGTGG
GCAGAGCGCACATCGCCCACAGTCCCCGAGAAGTTGGGGGGAGGGGTCGGCAATTGAACCGGTGCCTAGA
GAAGGTGGCGCGGGGTAAACTGGGAAAGTGATGTCGTGTACTGGCTCCGCCTTTTTCCCGAGGGTGGGGG
AGAACCGTATATAAGTGCAGTAGTCGCCGTGAACGTTCTTTTTCGCAACGGGTTTGCCGCCAGAACACAG
GTAAGTGCCGTGTGTGGTTCCCGCGGGCCTGGCCTCTTTACGGGTTATGGCCCTTGCGTGCCTTGAATTA
CTTCCACCTGGCTGCAGTACGTGATTCTTGATCCCGAGCTTCGGGTTGGAAGTGGGTGGGAGAGTTCGAG
GCCTTGCGCTTAAGGAGCCCCTTCGCCTCGTGCTTGAGTTGAGGCCTGGCCTGGGCGCTGGGGCCGCCGC
GTGCGAATCTGGTGGCACCTTCGCGCCTGTCTCGCTGCTTTCGATAAGTCTCTAGCCATTTAAAATTTTT
GATGACCTGCTGCGACGCTTTTTTTCTGGCAAGATAGTCTTGTAAATGCGGGCCAAGATCTGCACACTGG
TATTTCGGTTTTTGGGGCCGCGGGCGGCGACGGGGCCCGTGCGTCCCAGCGCACATGTTCGGCGAGGCGG
GGCCTGCGAGCGCGGCCACCGAGAATCGGACGGGGGTAGTCTCAAGCTGGCCGGCCTGCTCTGGTGCCTG
GCCTCGCGCCGCCGTGTATCGCCCCGCCCTGGGCGGCAAGGCTGGCCCGGTCGGCACCAGTTGCGTGAGC
GGAAAGATGGCCGCTTCCCGGCCCTGCTGCAGGGAGCTCAAAATGGAGGACGCGGCGCTCGGGAGAGCGG
GCGGGTGAGTCACCCACACAAAGGAAAAGGGCCTTTCCGTCCTCAGCCGTCGCTTCATGTGACTCCACGG
AGTACCGGGCGCCGTCCAGGCACCTCGATTAGTTCTCGAGCTTTTGGAGTACGTCGTCTTTAGGTTGGGG
GGAGGGGTTTTATGCGATGGAGTTTCCCCACACTGAGTGGGTGGAGACTGAAGTTAGGCCAGCTTGGCAC
TTGATGTAATTCTCCTTGGAATTTGCCCTTTTTGAGTTTGGATCTTGGTTCATTCTCAAGCCTCAGACAG
TGGTTCAAAGTTTTTTTCTTCCATTTCAGGTGTCGTGAGGCTAGCACCGCCACCATGGCCCATAACGCGG
GCGCCGCGGCCGCCGCCGGCACCCACAGCGCCAAGAGCGGCGGCTCCGAGGCGGCTCTCAAGGAGGGTGG
AAGCGCCGCCGCGCTGTCCTCCTCCTCCTCCTCCTCCGCGGCGGCAGCGGCGGCATCCTCTTCCTCCTCG
TCGGGCCCGGGCTCGGCCATGGAGACGGGGCTGCTCCCCAACCACAAACTGAAAACCGTTGGCGAAGCCC
CCGCCGCGCCGCCCCACCAGCAGCACCACCACCACCACCATGCCCACCACCACCACCACCATGCCCACCA
CCTCCACCACCACCACGCACTACAGCAGCAGCTAAACCAGTTCCAGCAGCAGCAGCAGCAGCAGCAACAG
CAGCAGCAGCAGCAGCAGCAACAGCAACATCCCATTTCCAACAACAACAGCTTGGGCGGCGCGGGCGGCG
GCGCGCCTCAGCCCGGCCCCGACATGGAGCAGCCGCAACATGGAGGCGCCAAGGACAGTGCTGCGGGCGG
CCAGGCCGACCCCCCGGGCCCGCCGCTGCTGAGCAAGCCGGGCGACGAGGACGACGCGCCGCCCAAGATG
GGGGAGCCGGCGGGCGGCCGCTACGAGCACCCGGGCTTGGGCGCCCTGGGCACGCAGCAGCCGCCGGTCG
CCGTGCCCGGGGGCGGCGGCGGCCCGGCGGCCGTCCCGGAGTTTAATAATTACTATGGCAGCGCTGCCCC
TGCGAGCGGCGGCCCCGGCGGCCGCGCTGGGCCTTGCTTTGATCAACATGGCGGACAACAAAGCCCCGGG
ATGGGGATGATGCACTCCGCCTCCGCCGCCGCCGCCGGGGCCCCCGGCAGCATGGACCCCCTGCAGAACT
CCCACGAAGGGTACCCCAACAGCCAGTGCAACCATTATCCGGGCTACAGCCGGCCCGGCGCGGGCGGCGG
CGGCGGCGGCGGCGGCGGAGGAGGAGGAGGCAGCGGAGGAGGAGGAGGAGGAGGAGGAGCAGGAGCAGGA
GGAGCAGGAGCGGGAGCTGTGGCGGCGGCGGCCGCGGCGGCGGCGGCAGCAGCAGGAGGCGGCGGCGGCG
GCGGCTATGGGGGCTCGTCCGCGGGGTACGGGGTGCTGAGCTCCCCCCGGCAGCAGGGCGGCGGCATGAT
GATGGGCCCCGGGGGCGGCGGGGCCGCGAGCCTCAGCAAGGCGGCCGCCGGCTCGGCGGCGGGGGGCTTC
CAGCGCTTCGCCGGCCAGAACCAGCACCCGTCGGGGGCCACCCCGACCCTCAATCAGCTGCTCACCTCGC
CCAGCCCCATGATGCGGAGCTACGGCGGCAGCTACCCCGAGTACAGCAGCCCCAGCGCGCCGCCGCCGCC
GCCGTCGCAGCCCCAGTCCCAGGCGGCGGCGGCGGGGGCGGCGGCGGGCGGCCAGCAGGCGGCCGCGGGC
ATGGGCTTGGGCAAGGACATGGGCGCCCAGTACGCCGCTGCCAGCCCGGCCTGGGCGGCCGCGCAACAAA
GGAGTCACCCGGCGATGAGCCCCGGCACCCCCGGACCGACCATGGGCAGATCCCAGGGCAGCCCAATGGA
TCCAATGGTGATGAAGAGACCTCAGTTGTATGGCATGGGCAGTAACCCTCATTCTCAGCCTCAGCAGAGC
AGTCCGTACCCAGGAGGTTCCTATGGCCCTCCAGGCCCACAGCGGTATCCAATTGGCATCCAGGGTCGGA
CTCCCGGGGCCATGGCCGGAATGCAGTACCCTCAGCAGCAGATGCCACCTCAGTATGGACAGCAAGGTGT
GAGTGGTTACTGCCAGCAGGGCCAACAGCCATATTACAGCCAGCAGCCGCAGCCCCCGCACCTCCCACCC
CAGGCGCAGTATCTGCCGTCCCAGTCCCAGCAGAGGTACCAGCCGCAGCAGGACATGTCTCAGGAAGGCT
ATGGAACTAGATCTCAACCTCCTCTGGCCCCCGGAAAACCTAACCATGAAGACTTGAACTTAATACAGCA
AGAAAGACCATCAAGTTTACCAGATCTGTCTGGCTCCATTGATGACCTCCCCACGGGAACGGAAGCAACT
TTGAGCTCAGCAGTCAGTGCATCCGGGTCCACGAGCAGCCAAGGGGATCAGAGCAACCCGGCGCAGTCGC
CTTTCTCCCCACATGCGTCCCCTCATCTCTCCAGCATCCCGGGGGGCCCATCTCCCTCTCCTGTTGGCTC
TCCTGTAGGAAGCAACCAGTCTCGATCTGGCCCAATCTCTCCTGCAAGTATCCCAGGTAGTCAGATGCCT
CCGCAGCCACCCGGGAGCCAGTCAGAATCCAGTTCCCATCCCGCCTTGAGCCAGTCACCAATGCCACAGG
AAAGAGGTTTTATGGCAGGCACACAAAGAAACCCTCAGATGGCTCAGTATGGACCTCAACAGACAGGACC
ATCCATGTCGCCTCATCCTTCTCCTGGGGGCCAGATGCATGCTGGAATCAGTAGCTTTCAGCAGAGTAAC
TCAAGTGGGACTTACGGTCCACAGATGAGCCAGTATGGACCACAAGGTAACTACTCCAGACCCCCAGCGT
ATAGTGGGGTGCCCAGTGCAAGCTACAGCGGCCCAGGGCCCGGTATGGGTATCAGTGCCAACAACCAGAT
GCATGGACAAGGGCCAAGCCAGCCATGTGGTGCTGTGCCCCTGGGACGAATGCCATCAGCTGGGATGCAG
AACAGACCATTTCCTGGAAATATGAGCAGCATGACCCCCAGTTCTCCTGGCATGTCTCAGCAGGGAGGGC
CAGGAATGGGGCCGCCAATGCCAACTGTGAACCGTAAGGCACAGGAGGCAGCCGCAGCAGTGATGCAGGC
TGCTGCGAACTCAGCACAAAGCAGGCAAGGCAGTTTCCCCGGCATGAACCAGAGTGGACTTATGGCTTCC
AGCTCTCCCTACAGCCAGCCCATGAACAACAGCTCTAGCCTGATGAACACGCAGGCGCCGCCCTACAGCA
TGGCGCCCGCCATGGTGAACAGCTCGGCAGCATCTGTGGGTCTTGCAGATATGATGTCTCCTGGTGAATC
CAAACTGCCCCTGCCTCTCAAAGCAGACGGCAAAGAAGAAGGCACTCCACAGCCCGAGAGCAAGTCAAAG
AAGTCCAGCTCCTCCACCACTACT
[336 nt withheld, positions 7235-7570]
GTCTTCAGCACCGGGGACACCAAAAAGCAGCCCAAGCTCCAGCCGCCATCTCCTGCTAACTCGGGATCCT
TGCAAGGCCCACAGACCCCCCAGTCAACTGGCAGCAATTCCATGGCAGAGGTTCCAGGTGACCTGAAGCC
ACCTACCCCAGCCTCCACCCCTCACGGCCAGATGACTCCAATGCAAGGTGGAAGAAGCAGTACAATCAGT
GTGCACGACCCATTCTCAGATGTGAGTGATTCATCCTTCCCGAAACGGAACTCCATGACTCCAAACGCCC
CCTACCAGCAGGGCATGAGCATGCCCGATGTGATGGGCAGGATGCCCTATGAGCCCAACAAGGACCCCTT
TGGGGGAATGAGAAAAGTGCCTGGAAGCAGCGAGCCCTTTATGACGCAAGGACAGATGCCCAACAGCAGC
ATGCAGGACATGTACAACCAAAGTCCCTCCGGAGCAATGTCTAACCTGGGCATGGGGCAGCGCCAGCAGT
TTCCCTATGGAGCCAGTTACGACCGAAGGCATGAACCTTATGGGCAGCAGTATCCAGGCCAAGGCCCTCC
CTCGGGACAGCCGCCGTATGGAGGGCACCAGCCCGGCCTGTACCCACAGCAGCCGAATTACAAACGCCAT
ATGGACGGCATGTACGGGCCCCCAGCCAAGCGCCACGAGGGCGACATGTACAACATGCAGTACAGCAGCC
AGCAGCAGGAGATGTACAACCAGTATGGAGGCTCCTACTCGGGCCCGGACCGCAGGCCCATCCAGGGCCA
GTACCCGTATCCCTACAGCAGGGAGAGGATGCAGGGCCCGGGGCAGATCCAGACACACGGAATCCCGCCT
CAGATGATGGGCGGCCCGCTGCAGTCGTCCTCCAGTGAGGGGCCTCAGCAGAATATGTGGGCAGCACGCA
ATGATATGCCTTATCCCTACCAGAACAGGCAGGGCCCTGGCGGCCCTACACAGGCGCCCCCTTACCCAGG
CATGAACCGCACAGACGATATGATGGTACCCGATCAGAGGATAAATCATGAGAGCCAGTGGCCTTCTCAC
GTCAGCCAGCGTCAGCCTTATATGTCGTCCTCAGCCTCCATGCAGCCCATCACACGCCCACCACAGCCGT
CCTACCAGACGCCACCGTCACTGCCAAATCACATCTCCAGGGCGCCCAGCCCAGCGTCCTTCCAGCGCTC
CCTGGAGAACCGCATGTCTCCAAGCAAGTCTCCTTTTCTGCCGTCTATGAAGATGCAGAAGGTCATGCCC
ACGGTCCCCACATCCCAGGTCACCGGGCCACCACCCCAACCACCCCCAATCAGAAGGGAGATCACCTTTC
CTCCTGGCTCAGTAGAAGCATCACAACCAGTCTTGAAACAAAGGCGAAAGATTACCTCCAAAGATATCGT
TACTCCTGAGGCGTGGCGTGTGATGATGTCCCTTAAATCAGGTCTTTTGGCTGAGAGTACGTGGGCTTTG
GACACTATTAATATTCTTCTGTATGATGACAGCACTGTTGCTACTTTCAATCTCTCCCAGTTGTCTGGAT
TTCTCGAACTTTTAGTCGAGTACTTTAGAAAATGCCTGATTGACATTTTTGGAATTCTTATGGAATATGA
AGTGGGAGACCCCAGCCAAAAAGCACTTGATCACAACGCAGCAAGGAAGGATGACAGCCAGTCCTTGGCA
GACGATTCTGGGAAAGAGGAGGAAGATGCTGAATGTATTGATGACGACGAGGAAGACGAGGAGGATGAGG
AGGAAGACAGCGAGAAGACAGAAAGCGATGAAAAGAGCAGCATCGCTCTGACTGCCCCGGACGCCGCTGC
AGACCCAAAGGAGAAGCCCAAGCAAGCCAGTAAGTTCGACAAGCTGCCAATAAAGATAGTCAAAAAGAAC
AACCTGTTTGTTGTTGACCGATCTGACAAGTTGGGGCGTGTGCAGGAGTTCAATAGTGGCCTTCTGCACT
GGCAGCTCGGCGGGGGTGACACCACCGAGCACATTCAGACTCACTTTGAGAGCAAGATGGAAATTCCTCC
TCGCAGGCGCCCACCTCCCCCCTTAAGCTCCGCAGGTAGAAAGAAAGAGCAAGAAGGCAAAGGCGACTCT
GAAGAGCAGCAAGAGAAAAGCATCATAGCAACCATCGATGACGTCCTCTCTGCTCGGCCAGGGGCATTGC
CTGAAGACGCAAACCCTGGGCCCCAGACCGAAAGCAGTAAGTTTCCCTTTGGTATCCAGCAAGCCAAAAG
TCACCGGAACATCAAGCTGCTGGAGGACGAGCCCAGGAGCCGAGACGAGACTCCTCTGTGTACCATCGCG
CACTGGCAGGACTCGCTGGCTAAGCGATGCATCTGTGTGTCCAATATTGTCCGTAGCTTGTCATTCGTGC
CTGGCAATGATGCCGAAATGTCCAAACATCCAGGCCTGGTGCTGATCCTGGGGAAGCTGATTCTTCTTCA
CCACGAGCATCCAGAGAGAAAGCGAGCACCGCAGACCTATGAGAAAGAGGAGGATGAGGACAAGGGGGTG
GCCTGCAGCAAAGATGAGTGGTGGTGGGACTGCCTCGAGGTCTTGAGGGATAACACGTTGGTCACGTTGG
CCAACATTTCCGGGCAGCTAGACTTGTCTGCTTACACGGAAAGCATCTGCTTGCCAATTTTGGATGGCTT
GCTGCACTGGATGGTGTGCCCGTCTGCAGAGGCACAAGATCCCTTTCCAACTGTGGGACCCAACTCGGTC
CTGTCGCCTCAGAGACTTGTGCTGGAGACCCTCTGTAAACTCAGTATCCAGGACAATAATGTGGACCTGA
TCTTGGCCACTCCTCCATTTAGTCGTCAGGAGAAATTCTATGCTACATTAGTTAGGTACGTTGGGGATCG
CAAAAACCCAGTCTGTCGAGAAATGTCCATGGCGCTTTTATCGAACCTTGCCCAAGGGGACGCACTAGCA
GCAAGGGCCATAGCTGTGCAGAAAGGAAGCATTGGAAACTTGATAAGCTTCCTAGAGGATGGGGTCACGA
TGGCCCAGTACCAGCAGAGCCAGCACAACCTCATGCACATGCAGCCCCCGCCCCTGGAACCACCTAGCGT
AGACATGATGTGCAGGGCGGCCAAGGCTTTGCTAGCCATGGCCAGAGTGGACGAAAACCGCTCGGAATTC
CTTTTGCACGAGGGCCGGTTGCTGGATATCTCGATATCAGCTGTCCTGAACTCTCTGGTTGCATCTGTCA
TCTGTGATGTACTGTTTCAGATTGGGCAGTTATAGTAATGAACTAGTCCGTAACTTGAAAGTATTTCGAT
TTCTTGGCTTTATATATCTTGTGGAAAGGACGATCGATAAGCAGAATCCGCCGAATCACGCGTTAAGTCG
ACAATCAACCTCTGGATTACAAAATTTGTGAAAGATTGACTGGTATTCTTAACTATGTTGCTCCTTTTAC
GCTATGTGGATACGCTGCTTTAATGCCTTTGTATCATGCTATTGCTTCCCGTATGGCTTTCATTTTCTCC
TCCTTGTATAAATCCTGGTTGCTGTCTCTTTATGAGGAGTTGTGGCCCGTTGTCAGGCAACGTGGCGTGG
TGTGCACTGTGTTTGCTGACGCAACCCCCACTGGTTGGGGCATTGCCACCACCTGTCAGCTCCTTTCCGG
GACTTTCGCTTTCCCCCTCCCTATTGCCACGGCGGAACTCATCGCCGCCTGCCTTGCCCGCTGCTGGACA
GGGGCTCGGCTGTTGGGCACTGACAATTCCGTGGTGTTGTCGGGGAAATCATCGTCCTTTCCTTGGCTGC
TCGCCTGTGTTGCCACCTGGATTCTGCGCGGGACGTCCTTCTGCTACGTCCCTTCGGCCCTCAATCCAGC
GGACCTTCCTTCCCGCGGCCTGCTGCCGGCTCTGCGGCCTCTTCCGCGTCTTCGCCTTCGCCCTCAGACG
AGTCGGATCTCCCTTTGGGCCGCCTCCCCGCGTCGACTTTAAGACCAATGACTTACAAGGCAGCTGTAGA
TCTTAGCCACTTTTTAAAAGAAAAGGGGGGACTGGAAGGGCTAATTCACTCCCAACGAAGACAAGATCTG
CTTTTTGCTTGTACTGGGTCTCTCTGGTTAGACCAGATCTGAGCCTGGGAGCTCTCTGGCTAACTAGGGA
ACCCACTGCTTAAGCCTCAATAAAGCTTGCCTTGAGTGCTTCAAGTAGTGTGTGCCCGTCTGTTGTGTGA
CTCTGGTAACTAGAGATCCCTCAGACCCTTTTAGTCAGTGTGGAAAATCTCTAGCAGTACGTATAGTAGT
TCATGTCATCTTATTATTCAGTATTTATAACTTGCAAAGAAATGAATATCAGAGAGTGAGAGGAACTTGT
TTATTGCAGCTTATAATGGTTACAAATAAAGCAATAGCATCACAAATTTCACAAATAAAGCATTTTTTTC
ACTGCATTCTAGTTGTGGTTTGTCCAAACTCATCAATGTATCTTATCATGTCTGGCTCTAGCTATCCCGC
CCCTAACTCCGCCCATCCCGCCCCTAACTCCGCCCAGTTCCGCCCATTCTCCGCCCCATGGCTGACTAAT
TTTTTTTATTTATGCAGAGGCCGAGGCCGCCTCGGCCTCTGAGCTATTCCAGAAGTAGTGAGGAGGCTTT
TTTGGAGGCCTAGGGACGTACCCAATTCGCCCTATAGTGAGTCGTATTACGCGCGCTCACTGGCCGTCGT
TTTACAACGTCGTGACTGGGAAAACCCTGGCGTTACCCAACTTAATCGCCTTGCAGCACATCCCCCTTTC
GCCAGCTGGCGTAATAGCGAAGAGGCCCGCACCGATCGCCCTTCCCAACAGTTGCGCAGCCTGAATGGCG
AATGGG
[124 nt withheld, positions 12407-12530]
C
[91 nt withheld, positions 12532-12622]
A
[49 nt withheld, positions 12624-12672]
CCTTTGACGTTGGAGTCCACGTTCTTT
[37 nt withheld, positions 12700-12736]
ACCCTATCTCGGTCTATTCTTTTGATTTATAAGGGATTTTGCCGATTTCGGCCTATTGGTTAAAAAATGA
GCTGATTTAACAAAAATTTAACGCGAATTTTAACAAAATATTAACGCTTACAATTTAGGTGGCACTTTTC
GGGGAAATGTGCGCGGAACCCCTATTTGTTTATTTTTCTAAATACATTCAAATATGTATCCGCTCATGAG
ACAATAACCCTGATAAATGCTTCAATAATATTGAAAAAGGAAGAGTATGAGTATTCAACATTTCCGTGTC
GCCCTTATTCCCTTTTTTGCGGCATTTTGCCTTCCTGTTTTTGCTCACCCAGAAACGCTGGTGAAAGTAA
AAGATGCTGAAGATCAGTTGGGTGCACGAGTGGGTTACATCGAACTGGATCTCAACAGCGGTAAGATCCT
TGAGAGTTTTCGCCCCGAAGAACGTTTTCCAATGATGAGCACTTTTAAAGTTCTGCTATGTGGCGCGGTA
TTATCCCGTATTGACGCCGGGCAAGAGCAACTCGGTCGCCGCATACACTATTCTCAGAATGACTTGGTTG
AGTACTCACCAGTCACAGAAAAGCATCTTACGGATGGCATGACAGTAAGAGAATTATGCAGTGCTGCCAT
AACCATGAGTGATAACACTGCGGCCAACTTACTTCTGACAACGATCGGAGGACCGAAGGAGCTAACCGCT
TTTTTGCACAACATGGGGGATCATGTAACTCGCCTTGATCGTTGGGAACCGGAGCTGAATGAAGCCATAC
CAAACGACGAGCGTGACACCACGATGCCTGTAGCAATGGCAACAACGTTGCGCAAACTATTAACTGGCGA
ACTACTTACTCTAGCTTCCCGGCAACAATTAATAGACTGGATGGAGGCGGATAAAGTTGCAGGACCACTT
CTGCGCTCGGCCCTTCCGGCTGGCTGGTTTATTGCTGATAAATCTGGAGCCGGTGAGCGTGGGTCTCGCG
GTATCATTGCAGCACTGGGGCCAGATGGTAAGCCCTCCCGTATCGTAGTTATCTACACGACGGGGAGTCA
GGCAACTATGGATGAACGAAATAGACAGATCGCTGAGATAGGTGCCTCACTGATTAAGCATTGGTAACTG
TCAGACCAAGTTTACTCATATATACTTTAGATTGATTTAAAACTTCATTTTTAATTTAAAAGGATCTAGG
TGAAGATCCTTTTTGATAATCTCATGACCAAAATCCCTTAACGTGAGTTTTCGTTCCACTGAGCGTCAGA
CCCCGTAGAAAAGATCAAAGGATCTTCTTGAGATCCTTTTTTTCTGCGCGTAATCTGCTGCTTGCAAACA
AAAAAACCACCGCTACCAGCGGTGGTTTGTTTGCCGGATCAAGAGCTACCAACTCTTTTTCCGAAGGTAA
CTGGCTTCAGCAGAGCGCAGATACCAAATACTGTTCTTCTAGTGTAGCCGTAGTTAGGCCACCACTTCAA
GAACTCTGTAGCACCGCCTACATACCTCGCTCTGCTAATCCTGTTACCAGTGGCTGCTGCCAGTGGCGAT
AAGTCGTGTCTTACCGGGTTGGACTCAAGACGATAGTTACCGGATAAGGCGCAGCGGTCGGGCTGAACGG
GGGGTTCGTGCACACAGCCCAGCTTGGAGCGAACGACCTACACCGAACTGAGATACCTACAGCGTGAGCT
ATGAGAAAGCGCCACGCTTCCCGAAGGGAGAAAGGCGGACAGGTATCCGGTAAGCGGCAGGGTCGGAACA
GGAGAGCGCACGAGGGAGCTTCCAGGGGGAAACGCCTGGTATCTTTATAGTCCTGTCGGGTTTCGCCACC
TCTGACTTGAGCGTCGATTTTTGTGATGCTCGTCAGGGGGGCGGAGCCTATGGAAAAACGCCAGCAACGC
GGCCTTTTTACGGTTCCTGGCCTTTTGCTGGCCTTTTGCTCACATGTTCTTTCCTGCGTTATCCCCTGAT
TCTGTGGATAACCGTATTACCGCCTTTGAGTGAGCTGATACCGCTCGCCGCAGCCGAACGACCGAGCGCA
GCGAGTCAGTGAGCGAGGAAGCGGAAGAGCGCCCAATACGCAAACCGCCTCTCCCCGCGCGTTGGCCGAT
TCATTAATGCAGCTGGCACGACAGGTTTCCCGACTGGAAAGCGGGCAGTGAGCGCAACGCAATTAATGTG
AGTTAGCTCACTCATTAGGCACCCCAGGCTTTACACTTTATGCTTCCGGCTCGTATGTTGTGTGGAATTG
TGAGCGGATAACAATTTCACACAGGAAACAGCTATGACCATGATTACGCCAAGCGCGCAATTAACCCTCA
CTAAAGGGAACAAAAGCTGGAGCTGCAAGC
Features (pLannotate 1.2.2; 31 found; start..end, strand, type, name):
      5..231     +  promoter       RSV promoter: Rous sarcoma virus enhancer/promoter
    232..412     +  LTR            5' LTR (truncated): truncated 5' long terminal repeat (LTR) from HIV-1
    459..584     +  misc_feature   HIV-1 Ψ: packaging signal of human immunodeficiency virus type 1
    568..931     +  CDS            HIV-1 gag (fragment): gag protein from human immunodeficiency virus 1; gag
   1077..1310    +  misc_feature   RRE: The Rev response element (RRE) of HIV-1 allows for Rev-dependent mRNA export from the nucleus to the cytoplasm.
   1687..1713    +  CDS            Rev (fragment): human immunodeficiency virus 1 (HIV-1) Rev protein; rev; enhances nuclear export of unspliced and incompletely spliced viral mRNAs
   1720..1743    +  promoter       SV40 promoter (fragment): SV40 early promoter
   1744..1815    +  promoter       SV40 promoter (fragment): SV40 enhancer and early promoter
   1839..1974    +  rep_origin     SV40 ori: SV40 origin of replication
   2020..2616    +  CDS            PuroR (fragment): puromycin N-acetyltransferase; pac from Streptomyces; confers resistance to puromycin
   2665..2782    +  misc_feature   cPPT/CTS: central polypurine tract and central termination sequence of HIV-1
   2847..2913    +  CDS            small t antigen (fragment): SV40 (simian virus 40) small t antigen
   2920..4098    +  promoter       EF-1α promoter: strong constitutive promoter for human elongation factor EF-1α
   4115..10822   +  CDS            ARID1B (sequence partly withheld): ARI1B_HUMAN - Also known as BAF250B, DAN15, KIAA1235, OSA2. Experimental evidence at protein level: Swiss-Prot protein existence level 1. Involved in transcriptional activation and repression of select genes by chromatin remodeling (alteration of DNA-nucleosome topology). Component of SWI/SNF chromatin remodeling complexes that carry out key enzymatic activities, changing chromatin structure by altering DNA-histone contacts within a nucleosome in an ATP-dependent manner. Belongs to the neural progenitors-specific chromatin remodeling complex (npBAF complex) and the neuron-specific chromatin re
  10838..10891   +  promoter       U6 promoter (fragment): RNA polymerase III promoter for human U6 snRNA
  10933..11521   +  misc_feature   WPRE: woodchuck hepatitis virus posttranscriptional regulatory element
  11572..11591   +  misc_feature   cPPT/CTS (fragment): central polypurine tract and central termination sequence of HIV-1
  11593..11826   +  LTR            3' LTR (ΔU3): self-inactivating 3' long terminal repeat (LTR) from HIV-1
  11904..12025   +  polyA_signal   SV40 poly(A) signal: SV40 polyadenylation signal
  12065..12200   +  rep_origin     SV40 ori: SV40 origin of replication
  12221..12239   -  promoter       T7 promoter: promoter for bacteriophage T7 RNA polymerase
  12247..12402   +  CDS            lacZα (fragment): LacZα fragment of β-galactosidase; lacZ fragment
  12407..12835   +  rep_origin     f1 ori (sequence partly withheld): f1 bacteriophage origin of replication; arrow indicates direction of (+) strand synthesis
  12888..12992   +  promoter       AmpR promoter: bla
  12993..13853   +  CDS            AmpR: β-lactamase; bla; confers resistance to ampicillin, carbenicillin, and related antibiotics
  14024..14612   +  rep_origin     ori: high-copy-number ColE1/pMB1/pBR322/pUC origin of replication
  14795..14887   +  CDS            lacI (fragment): lac repressor; lacI; The lac repressor binds to the lac operator to inhibit transcription in E. coli. This inhibition can be relieved by adding lactose or isopropyl-β-D-thiogalactopyranoside (IPTG).
  14900..14921   +  protein_bind   CAP binding site: CAP binding activates transcription in the presence of cAMP. E. coli catabolite activator protein
  14936..14966   +  promoter       lac promoter: promoter for the E. coli lac operon
  14970..14992   +  protein_bind   lac operator (fragment): The lac repressor binds to the lac operator to inhibit transcription in E. coli. This inhibition can be relieved by adding lactose or isopropyl-β-D-thiogalactopyranoside (IPTG). lac repressor encoded by lacI
  15035..15053   +  promoter       T3 promoter: promoter for bacteriophage T3 RNA polymerase
