[The description below was written by a language model from this plasmid's Addgene catalogue record and pLannotate feature annotations shown in this document.]
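Description:
TFORF2429 is a third-generation-style, self-inactivating HIV-1 lentiviral expression plasmid built on the pLX_TRC317 backbone, carrying the human ARID1B open reading frame (also known as BAF250B/OSA2), a component of SWI/SNF (BAF) chromatin remodeling complexes. It belongs to a barcoded collection of transcription factor ORFs designed for overexpression in mammalian cells. In bacteria it is maintained through a high-copy ColE1/pUC-type origin with ampicillin selection from the β-lactamase gene. An f1 origin and remnants of a lac/T7/T3 cloning region are also present in the backbone. The depositor warns that the plasmid can recombine.

The viral transcript is driven by an RSV promoter fused to a truncated 5' LTR and runs through the Ψ packaging signal, a gag fragment and the RRE for Rev-dependent nuclear export. It ends in a ΔU3 3' LTR that inactivates LTR promoter activity after integration, and an SV40 polyadenylation signal lies downstream. Within this unit, an SV40 early promoter/origin segment drives puromycin N-acetyltransferase for selection of transduced cells, followed by a cPPT/CTS element that aids nuclear import of the viral genome. The EF-1α promoter then drives the roughly 6.7 kb ARID1B coding sequence, with a WPRE downstream to enhance transcript stability and expression. The catalogue entry states that each ORF carries a unique 24-bp barcode. This barcode is not annotated in the feature table, so its exact position is not given, although a short U6 promoter fragment is annotated between the ORF and the WPRE. The barcode allows the ORF to be identified in pooled overexpression screens, such as screens for factors that direct cell differentiation.
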