Addgene plasmid #144024: TFORF2429
Purpose: Lentiviral vector for overexpressing transcription factor ORFs with unique 24-bp barcodes. Barcodes facilitate identification of transcription factors in pooled screens.
Depositing lab: Feng Zhang. Depositing organization: Broad Institute. Publication: A transcription factor atlas of directed differentiation. Joung J, Ma S, Tay T, Geiger-Schuller KR, Kirchgatterer PC, Verdine VK, Guo B, Arias-Garcia MA, Allen WE, Singh A, Kuksenko O, Abudayyeh OO, Gootenberg JS, Fu Z, Macrae RK, Buenrostro JD, Regev A, Zhang F. Cell. 2023 Jan 5;186(1):209-229.e26. doi: 10.1016/j.cell.2022.11.026. PubMed 36608654.
Backbone
  Vector backbone: pLX_TRC317
  Backbone manufacturer: Broad Institute Genetic Perturbation Platform
  Backbone size w/o insert (bp): 8264
  Vector type: Mammalian Expression, Lentiviral
  Selectable markers: Puromycin
Growth in bacteria
  Bacterial resistance: Ampicillin, 100 μg/mL
  Growth temperature: 37°C
  Growth strain: NEB Stable
  Copy number: High Copy
Gene/Insert
  Gene/Insert name: ARID1B
  Species: H. sapiens (human)
  Insert size (bp): 6812
  Entrez Gene: ARID1B (a.k.a. 6A3-5, BAF250B, BRIGHT, CSS1, DAN15, ELD/OSA1, MRD12, OSA2, P250R, SMARCF2)
  Promoter: EF1a
  Cloning method: Unknown
  Sequencing primers: 5′ GGGTGGAGACTGAAGTTAGGCCAG; 3′ CACATAGCGTAAAAGGAGCAACATAG
Terms and licenses: Academic/Nonprofit Terms; Industry Terms: Not Available to Industry
Depositor comments: NM_017519,ENST00000350026 . The transcription factor ORF portion of this plasmid was synthesized by Genewiz. Please test multiple small colonies in case of plasmid recombination. To make this collection available in a timely manner, a portion of this collection was not fully sequenced by Addgene. If an Addgene verified full plasmid sequence is not available, please contact us prior to placing an order to request the full sequence.
How to cite: TFORF2429 was a gift from Feng Zhang (Addgene plasmid # 144024 ; http://n2t.net/addgene:144024 ; RRID:Addgene_144024)
