>Addgene plasmid #144024 | TFORF2429 | depositor partial sequence | sequence record 284196 | Insert
ACCGCCACCATGGCCCATAACGCGGGCGCCGCGGCCGCCGCCGGCACCCACAGCGCCAAGAGCGGCGGCT
CCGAGGCGGCTCTCAAGGAGGGTGGAAGCGCCGCCGCGCTGTCCTCCTCCTCCTCCTCCTCCGCGGCGGC
AGCGGCGGCATCCTCTTCCTCCTCGTCGGGCCCGGGCTCGGCCATGGAGACGGGGCTGCTCCCCAACCAC
AAACTGAAAACCGTTGGCGAAGCCCCCGCCGCGCCGCCCCACCAGCAGCACCACCACCACCACCATGCCC
ACCACCACCACCACCATGCCCACCACCTCCACCACCACCACGCACTACAGCAGCAGCTAAACCAGTTCCA
GCAGCAGCAGCAGCAGCAGCAACAGCAGCAGCAGCAGCAGCAGCAACAGCAACATCCCATTTCCAACAAC
AACAGCTTGGGCGGCGCGGGCGGCGGCGCGCCTCAGCCCGGCCCCGACATGGAGCAGCCGCAACATGGAG
GCGCCAAGGACAGTGCTGCGGGCGGCCAGGCCGACCCCCCGGGCCCGCCGCTGCTGAGCAAGCCGGGCGA
CGAGGACGACGCGCCGCCCAAGATGGGGGAGCCGGCGGGCGGCCGCTACGAGCACCCGGGCTTGGGCGCC
CTGGGCACGCAGCAGCCGCCGGTCGCCGTGCCCGGGGGCGGCGGCGGCCCGGCGGCCGTCCCGGAGTTTA
ATAATTACTATGGCAGCGCTGCCCCTGCGAGCGGCGGCCCCGGCGGCCGCGCTGGGCCTTGCTTTGATCA
ACATGGCGGACAACAAAGCCCCGGGATGGGGATGATGCACTCCGCCTCCGCCGCCGCCGCCGGGGCCCCC
GGCAGCATGGACCCCCTGCAGAACTCCCACGAAGGGTACCCCAACAGCCAGTGCAACCATTATCCGGGCT
ACAGCCGGCCCGGCGCGGGCGGCGGCGGCGGCGGCGGCGGCGGAGGAGGAGGAGGCAGCGGAGGAGGAGG
AGGAGGAGGAGGAGCAGGAGCAGGAGGAGCAGGAGCGGGAGCTGTGGCGGCGGCGGCCGCGGCGGCGGCG
GCAGCAGCAGGAGGCGGCGGCGGCGGCGGCTATGGGGGCTCGTCCGCGGGGTACGGGGTGCTGAGCTCCC
CCCGGCAGCAGGGCGGCGGCATGATGATGGGCCCCGGGGGCGGCGGGGCCGCGAGCCTCAGCAAGGCGGC
CGCCGGCTCGGCGGCGGGGGGCTTCCAGCGCTTCGCCGGCCAGAACCAGCACCCGTCGGGGGCCACCCCG
ACCCTCAATCAGCTGCTCACCTCGCCCAGCCCCATGATGCGGAGCTACGGCGGCAGCTACCCCGAGTACA
GCAGCCCCAGCGCGCCGCCGCCGCCGCCGTCGCAGCCCCAGTCCCAGGCGGCGGCGGCGGGGGCGGCGGC
GGGCGGCCAGCAGGCGGCCGCGGGCATGGGCTTGGGCAAGGACATGGGCGCCCAGTACGCCGCTGCCAGC
CCGGCCTGGGCGGCCGCGCAACAAAGGAGTCACCCGGCGATGAGCCCCGGCACCCCCGGACCGACCATGG
GCAGATCCCAGGGCAGCCCAATGGATCCAATGGTGATGAAGAGACCTCAGTTGTATGGCATGGGCAGTAA
CCCTCATTCTCAGCCTCAGCAGAGCAGTCCGTACCCAGGAGGTTCCTATGGCCCTCCAGGCCCACAGCGG
TATCCAATTGGCATCCAGGGTCGGACTCCCGGGGCCATGGCCGGAATGCAGTACCCTCAGCAGCAGATGC
CACCTCAGTATGGACAGCAAGGTGTGAGTGGTTACTGCCAGCAGGGCCAACAGCCATATTACAGCCAGCA
GCCGCAGCCCCCGCACCTCCCACCCCAGGCGCAGTATCTGCCGTCCCAGTCCCAGCAGAGGTACCAGCCG
CAGCAGGACATGTCTCAGGAAGGCTATGGAACTAGATCTCAACCTCCTCTGGCCCCCGGAAAACCTAACC
ATGAAGACTTGAACTTAATACAGCAAGAAAGACCATCAAGTTTACCAGATCTGTCTGGCTCCATTGATGA
CCTCCCCACGGGAACGGAAGCAACTTTGAGCTCAGCAGTCAGTGCATCCGGGTCCACGAGCAGCCAAGGG
GATCAGAGCAACCCGGCGCAGTCGCCTTTCTCCCCACATGCGTCCCCTCATCTCTCCAGCATCCCGGGGG
GCCCATCTCCCTCTCCTGTTGGCTCTCCTGTAGGAAGCAACCAGTCTCGATCTGGCCCAATCTCTCCTGC
AAGTATCCCAGGTAGTCAGATGCCTCCGCAGCCACCCGGGAGCCAGTCAGAATCCAGTTCCCATCCCGCC
TTGAGCCAGTCACCAATGCCACAGGAAAGAGGTTTTATGGCAGGCACACAAAGAAACCCTCAGATGGCTC
AGTATGGACCTCAACAGACAGGACCATCCATGTCGCCTCATCCTTCTCCTGGGGGCCAGATGCATGCTGG
AATCAGTAGCTTTCAGCAGAGTAACTCAAGTGGGACTTACGGTCCACAGATGAGCCAGTATGGACCACAA
GGTAACTACTCCAGACCCCCAGCGTATAGTGGGGTGCCCAGTGCAAGCTACAGCGGCCCAGGGCCCGGTA
TGGGTATCAGTGCCAACAACCAGATGCATGGACAAGGGCCAAGCCAGCCATGTGGTGCTGTGCCCCTGGG
ACGAATGCCATCAGCTGGGATGCAGAACAGACCATTTCCTGGAAATATGAGCAGCATGACCCCCAGTTCT
CCTGGCATGTCTCAGCAGGGAGGGCCAGGAATGGGGCCGCCAATGCCAACTGTGAACCGTAAGGCACAGG
AGGCAGCCGCAGCAGTGATGCAGGCTGCTGCGAACTCAGCACAAAGCAGGCAAGGCAGTTTCCCCGGCAT
GAACCAGAGTGGACTTATGGCTTCCAGCTCTCCCTACAGCCAGCCCATGAACAACAGCTCTAGCCTGATG
AACACGCAGGCGCCGCCCTACAGCATGGCGCCCGCCATGGTGAACAGCTCGGCAGCATCTGTGGGTCTTG
CAGATATGATGTCTCCTGGTGAATCCAAACTGCCCCTGCCTCTCAAAGCAGACGGCAAAGAAGAAGGCAC
TCCACAGCCCGAGAGCAAGTCAAAGAAGTCCAGCTCCTCCACCACTACT
[336 nt withheld, positions 3130-3465]
GTCTTCAGCACCGGGGACACCAAAAAGCAGCCCAAGCTCCAGCCGCCATCTCCTGCTAACTCGGGATCCT
TGCAAGGCCCACAGACCCCCCAGTCAACTGGCAGCAATTCCATGGCAGAGGTTCCAGGTGACCTGAAGCC
ACCTACCCCAGCCTCCACCCCTCACGGCCAGATGACTCCAATGCAAGGTGGAAGAAGCAGTACAATCAGT
GTGCACGACCCATTCTCAGATGTGAGTGATTCATCCTTCCCGAAACGGAACTCCATGACTCCAAACGCCC
CCTACCAGCAGGGCATGAGCATGCCCGATGTGATGGGCAGGATGCCCTATGAGCCCAACAAGGACCCCTT
TGGGGGAATGAGAAAAGTGCCTGGAAGCAGCGAGCCCTTTATGACGCAAGGACAGATGCCCAACAGCAGC
ATGCAGGACATGTACAACCAAAGTCCCTCCGGAGCAATGTCTAACCTGGGCATGGGGCAGCGCCAGCAGT
TTCCCTATGGAGCCAGTTACGACCGAAGGCATGAACCTTATGGGCAGCAGTATCCAGGCCAAGGCCCTCC
CTCGGGACAGCCGCCGTATGGAGGGCACCAGCCCGGCCTGTACCCACAGCAGCCGAATTACAAACGCCAT
ATGGACGGCATGTACGGGCCCCCAGCCAAGCGCCACGAGGGCGACATGTACAACATGCAGTACAGCAGCC
AGCAGCAGGAGATGTACAACCAGTATGGAGGCTCCTACTCGGGCCCGGACCGCAGGCCCATCCAGGGCCA
GTACCCGTATCCCTACAGCAGGGAGAGGATGCAGGGCCCGGGGCAGATCCAGACACACGGAATCCCGCCT
CAGATGATGGGCGGCCCGCTGCAGTCGTCCTCCAGTGAGGGGCCTCAGCAGAATATGTGGGCAGCACGCA
ATGATATGCCTTATCCCTACCAGAACAGGCAGGGCCCTGGCGGCCCTACACAGGCGCCCCCTTACCCAGG
CATGAACCGCACAGACGATATGATGGTACCCGATCAGAGGATAAATCATGAGAGCCAGTGGCCTTCTCAC
GTCAGCCAGCGTCAGCCTTATATGTCGTCCTCAGCCTCCATGCAGCCCATCACACGCCCACCACAGCCGT
CCTACCAGACGCCACCGTCACTGCCAAATCACATCTCCAGGGCGCCCAGCCCAGCGTCCTTCCAGCGCTC
CCTGGAGAACCGCATGTCTCCAAGCAAGTCTCCTTTTCTGCCGTCTATGAAGATGCAGAAGGTCATGCCC
ACGGTCCCCACATCCCAGGTCACCGGGCCACCACCCCAACCACCCCCAATCAGAAGGGAGATCACCTTTC
CTCCTGGCTCAGTAGAAGCATCACAACCAGTCTTGAAACAAAGGCGAAAGATTACCTCCAAAGATATCGT
TACTCCTGAGGCGTGGCGTGTGATGATGTCCCTTAAATCAGGTCTTTTGGCTGAGAGTACGTGGGCTTTG
GACACTATTAATATTCTTCTGTATGATGACAGCACTGTTGCTACTTTCAATCTCTCCCAGTTGTCTGGAT
TTCTCGAACTTTTAGTCGAGTACTTTAGAAAATGCCTGATTGACATTTTTGGAATTCTTATGGAATATGA
AGTGGGAGACCCCAGCCAAAAAGCACTTGATCACAACGCAGCAAGGAAGGATGACAGCCAGTCCTTGGCA
GACGATTCTGGGAAAGAGGAGGAAGATGCTGAATGTATTGATGACGACGAGGAAGACGAGGAGGATGAGG
AGGAAGACAGCGAGAAGACAGAAAGCGATGAAAAGAGCAGCATCGCTCTGACTGCCCCGGACGCCGCTGC
AGACCCAAAGGAGAAGCCCAAGCAAGCCAGTAAGTTCGACAAGCTGCCAATAAAGATAGTCAAAAAGAAC
AACCTGTTTGTTGTTGACCGATCTGACAAGTTGGGGCGTGTGCAGGAGTTCAATAGTGGCCTTCTGCACT
GGCAGCTCGGCGGGGGTGACACCACCGAGCACATTCAGACTCACTTTGAGAGCAAGATGGAAATTCCTCC
TCGCAGGCGCCCACCTCCCCCCTTAAGCTCCGCAGGTAGAAAGAAAGAGCAAGAAGGCAAAGGCGACTCT
GAAGAGCAGCAAGAGAAAAGCATCATAGCAACCATCGATGACGTCCTCTCTGCTCGGCCAGGGGCATTGC
CTGAAGACGCAAACCCTGGGCCCCAGACCGAAAGCAGTAAGTTTCCCTTTGGTATCCAGCAAGCCAAAAG
TCACCGGAACATCAAGCTGCTGGAGGACGAGCCCAGGAGCCGAGACGAGACTCCTCTGTGTACCATCGCG
CACTGGCAGGACTCGCTGGCTAAGCGATGCATCTGTGTGTCCAATATTGTCCGTAGCTTGTCATTCGTGC
CTGGCAATGATGCCGAAATGTCCAAACATCCAGGCCTGGTGCTGATCCTGGGGAAGCTGATTCTTCTTCA
CCACGAGCATCCAGAGAGAAAGCGAGCACCGCAGACCTATGAGAAAGAGGAGGATGAGGACAAGGGGGTG
GCCTGCAGCAAAGATGAGTGGTGGTGGGACTGCCTCGAGGTCTTGAGGGATAACACGTTGGTCACGTTGG
CCAACATTTCCGGGCAGCTAGACTTGTCTGCTTACACGGAAAGCATCTGCTTGCCAATTTTGGATGGCTT
GCTGCACTGGATGGTGTGCCCGTCTGCAGAGGCACAAGATCCCTTTCCAACTGTGGGACCCAACTCGGTC
CTGTCGCCTCAGAGACTTGTGCTGGAGACCCTCTGTAAACTCAGTATCCAGGACAATAATGTGGACCTGA
TCTTGGCCACTCCTCCATTTAGTCGTCAGGAGAAATTCTATGCTACATTAGTTAGGTACGTTGGGGATCG
CAAAAACCCAGTCTGTCGAGAAATGTCCATGGCGCTTTTATCGAACCTTGCCCAAGGGGACGCACTAGCA
GCAAGGGCCATAGCTGTGCAGAAAGGAAGCATTGGAAACTTGATAAGCTTCCTAGAGGATGGGGTCACGA
TGGCCCAGTACCAGCAGAGCCAGCACAACCTCATGCACATGCAGCCCCCGCCCCTGGAACCACCTAGCGT
AGACATGATGTGCAGGGCGGCCAAGGCTTTGCTAGCCATGGCCAGAGTGGACGAAAACCGCTCGGAATTC
CTTTTGCACGAGGGCCGGTTGCTGGATATCTCGATATCAGCTGTCCTGAACTCTCTGGTTGCATCTGTCA
TCTGTGATGTACTGTTTCAGATTGGGCAGTTATAGTAATGAACTAGTCCGTAACTTGAAAGTATTTCGAT
TTCTTGGCTTTATATATCTTGTGGAAAGGACGATCGATAAGCAGAATCCGCCGAATC
