>Addgene plasmid #144024 | TFORF2429 | depositor partial sequence | sequence record 284197 | Barcode
TCGATAAGCAGAATCCGCCGAATC
